>Addgene plasmid #80096 | pWUKI Cas1 P202Q Cas2 | depositor full sequence | sequence record 150470 | pWUKI Cas1 P202Q Cas2 sequence 6068 bps
TAATACGACTCACTATAGGGGAATTGTGAGCGGATAACAATTCCCCTGTAGAAATAATTTTGTTTAACTT
TAATAAGGAGATATACCATGACCTGGCTTCCCCTTAATCCCATTCCACTCAAAGATCGCGTCTCCATGAT
CTTTCTGCAATATGGGCAGATCGATGTAATAGATGGCGCGTTTGTACTTATCGACAAGACAGGGATCCGC
ACTCATATTCCTGTTGGCTCGGTTGCCTGCATCATGCTGGAACCTGGTACACGGGTTTCGCATGCAGCTG
TACGCCTGGCTGCGCAAGTTGGAACATTGTTGGTATGGGTGGGGGAAGCGGGCGTTCGTGTTTATGCTTC
TGGTCAGCCTGGAGGTGCGCGTTCAGATAAGCTGCTCTATCAGGCAAAACTTGCTCTGGATGAAGATTTG
CGTCTGAAGGTCGTACGTAAAATGTTTGAACTTCGGTTTGGAGAACCTGCGCCTGCCCGGCGCTCCGTAG
AGCAACTCAGAGGTATAGAAGGCAGTCGCGTGCGGGCAACCTACGCACTTCTGGCGAAGCAATACGGCGT
GACATGGAATGGACGTCGCTACGATCCGAAAGACTGGGAAAAGGGCGATACGATCAACCAATGCATTAGC
GCTGCAACTTCCTGTTTATACGGCGTAACTGAAGCGGCGATACTTGCAGCTGGTTATGCACAAGCTATTG
GGTTTGTGCATACAGGAAAGCCTCTTTCCTTTGTTTACGATATTGCAGACATCATTAAATTTGACACTGT
TGTACCGAAAGCTTTTGAGATAGCGCGTCGTAACCCTGGTGAGCCGGACCGGGAAGTCCGTTTGGCGTGC
AGGGATATTTTTCGCAGTAGTAAAACATTAGCCAAATTGATTCCGCTTATAGAGGACGTGCTTGCCGCTG
GAGAAATACAACCGCCGGCCCCACCTGAAGATGCACAGCCTGTTGCCATTCCGCTTCCTGTTTCACTGGG
AGATGCAGGCCATCGGAGTAGCTGAA
[282 nt withheld, positions 1007-1288]
TGAGCGGCCGCACTCGAGTCTGGTAAAGAAACCGCTGCTGCGAAATTTGAACGCCAGCACATGGACTCGT
CTACTAGCGCAGCTTAATTAACCTAGGCTGCTGCCACCGCTGAGCAATAACTAGCATAACCCCTTGGGGC
CTCTAAACGGGTCTTGAGGGGTTTTTTGCTGAAACCTCAGGCATTTGAGAAGCACACGGTCACACTGCTT
CCGGTAGTCAATAAACCGGTAAACCAGCAATAGACATAAGCGGTGAGCGCAACGCAATTAATGTGAGTTA
GCTCACTCATTAGGCACCCCAGGCTTTACACTTTATGCTTCCGGCTCGTATGTTGTGTGGAATTGTGAGC
GGATAACAATTTCACACAGGAAACAGCTATGGGGTCCCTGCAGGACTCAGAAGTCAATCAAGAAGCTAAG
CCAGAGGTCAAGCCAGAAGTCAAGCCTGAGACTCACATCAATTTAAAGGTGTCCGATGGATCTTCAGAGA
TCTTCTTCAAGATCAAAAAGACCACTCCTTTAAGAAGGCTGATGGAAGCGTTCGCTAAAAGACAGGGTAA
GGAAATGGACTCCTTAAGATTCTTGTACGACGGTATTAGAATTCAAGCTGATCAGGCCCCTGAAGATTTG
GACATGGAGGATAACGATATTATTGAGGCTCACCGCGAACAGATTGGAGGTCGGTTTATCCCCGCTGGCG
CGGGGAACTCTCTAAAAGTATACATTTGTTCTTAAAGCATTTTTTCCCATACAAACAACCCACCAACCTT
AATGTAACAGGATCTGGCAGTAGCCATATTCAACGGGAAACGTCTTGCTCTAGGCCGCGATTAAATTCCA
ACATGGATGCTGATTTATATGGGTATAAATGGGCTCGCGATAATGTCGGGCAATCAGGTGCGACAATCTA
TCGATTGTATGGGAAGCCCGATGCGCCAGAGTTGTTTCTGAAACATGGCAAAGGTAGCGTTGCCAATGAT
GTTACAGATGAGATGGTCAGACTAAACTGGCTGACGGAATTTATGCCTCTTCCGACCATCAAGCATTTTA
TCCGTACTCCTGATGATGCATGGTTACTCACCACTGCGATCCCCGGGAAAACAGCATTCCAGGTATTAGA
AGAATATCCTGATTCAGGTGAAAATATTGTTGATGCGCTGGCAGTGTTCCTGCGCCGGTTGCATTCGATT
CCTGTTTGTAATTGTCCTTTTAACAGCGACCGCGTATTTCGTCTCGCTCAGGCGCAATCACGAATGAATA
ACGGTTTGGTTGATGCGAGTGATTTTGATGACGAGCGTAATGGCTGGCCTGTTGAACAAGTCTGGAAAGA
AATGCATAAACTTTTGCCATTCTCACCGGATTCAGTCGTCACTCATGGTGATTTCTCACTTGATAACCTT
ATTTTTGACGAGGGGAAATTAATAGGTTGTATTGATGTTGGACGAGTCGGAATCGCAGACCGATACCAGG
ATCTTGCCATCCTATGGAACTGCCTCGGTGAGTTTTCTCCTTCATTACAGAAACGGCTTTTTCAAAAATA
TGGTATTGATAATCCTGATATGAATAAATTGCAGTTTCATTTGATGCTCGATGAGTTTTTCTAATAACCG
CTATTTAACGACCCTGCCCTGAACCGACGACCGGGTCATCGTGGCCGGATCTTGCGGCCCCTCGGCTTGA
ACGAATTGTTAGACATTATTTGCCGACTACCTTGGTGATCTCGCCTTTCACGTAGTGGACAAATTCTTCC
AACTGATCTGCGCGCGAGGCCAAGCGATCTTCTTCTTGTCCAAGATAAGCCTGTCTAGCTTCAAGTATGA
CGGGCTGATACTGGGCCGGCAGGCGCTCCATTGCCCAGTCGGCAGCGACATCCTTCGGCGCGATTTTGCC
GGTTACTGCGCTGTACCAAATGCGGGACAACGTAAGCACTACATTTCGCTCATCGCCAGCCCAGTCGGGC
GGCGAGTTCCATAGCGTTAAGGTTTCATTTAGCGCCTCAAATAGATCCTGTTCAGGAACCGGATCAAAGA
GTTCCTCCGCCGCTGGACCTACCAAGGCAACGCTATGTTCTCTTGCTTTTGTCAGCAAGATAGCCAGATC
AATGTCGATCGTGGCTGGCTCGAAGATACCTGCAAGAATGTCATTGCGCTGCCATTCTCCAAATTGCAGT
TCGCGCTTAGCTGGATAACGCCACGGAATGATGTCGTCGTGCACAACAATGGTGACTTCTACAGCGCGGA
GAATCTCGCTCTCTCCAGGGGAAGCCGAAGTTTCCAAAAGGTCGTTGATCAAAGCTCGCCGCGTTGTTTC
ATCAAGCCTTACGGTCACCGTAACCAGCAAATCAATATCACTGTGTGGCTTCAGGCCGCCATCCACTGCG
GAGCCGTACAAATGTACGGCCAGCAACGTCGGTTCGAGATGGCGCTCGATGACGCCAACTACCTCTGATA
GTTGAGTCGATACTTCGGCGATCACCGCTTCCCTCATACTCTTCCTTTTTCAATATTATTGAAGCATTTA
TCAGGGTTATTGTCTCATGAGCGGATACATATTTGAATGTATTTAGAAAAATAAACAAATAGCTAGCTCA
CTCGGTCGCTACGCTCCGGGCGTGAGACTGCGGCGGGCGCTGCGGACACATACAAAGTTACCCACAGATT
CCGTGGATAAGCAGGGGACTAACATGTGAGGCAAAACAGCAGGGCCGCGCCGGTGGCGTTTTTCCATAGG
CTCCGCCCTCCTGCCAGAGTTCACATAAACAGACGCTTTTCCGGTGCATCTGTGGGAGCCGTGAGGCTCA
ACCATGAATCTGACAGTACGGGCGAAACCCGACAGGACTTAAAGATCCCCACCGTTTCCGGCGGGTCGCT
CCCTCTTGCGCTCTCCTGTTCCGACCCTGCCGTTTACCGGATACCTGTTCCGCCTTTCTCCCTTACGGGA
AGTGTGGCGCTTTCTCATAGCTCACACACTGGTATCTCGGCTCGGTGTAGGTCGTTCGCTCCAAGCTGGG
CTGTAAGCAAGAACTCCCCGTTCAGCCCGACTGCTGCGCCTTATCCGGTAACTGTTCACTTGAGTCCAAC
CCGGAAAAGCACGGTAAAACGCCACTGGCAGCAGCCATTGGTAACTGGGAGTTCGCAGAGGATTTGTTTA
GCTAAACACGCGGTTGCTCTTGAAGTGTGCGCCAAAGTCCGGCTACACTGGAAGGACAGATTTGGTTGCT
GTGCTCTGCGAAAGCCAGTTACCACGGTTAAGCAGTTCCCCAACTGACTTAACCTTCGATCAAACCACCT
CCCCAGGTGGTTTTTTCGTTTACAGGGCAAAAGATTACGCGCAGAAAAAAAGGATCTCAAGAAGATCCTT
TGATCTTTTCTACTGAACCGCTCTAGATTTCAGTGCAATTTATCTCTTCAAATGTAGCACCTGAAGTCAG
CCCCATACGATATAAGTTGTAATTCTCATGTTAGTCATGCCCCGCGCCCACCGGAAGGAGCTGACTGGGT
TGAAGGCTCTCAAGGGCATCGGTCGAGATCCCGGTGCCTAATGAGTGAGCTAACTTACATTAATTGCGTT
GCGCTCACTGCCCGCTTTCCAGTCGGGAAACCTGTCGTGCCAGCTGCATTAATGAATCGGCCAACGCGCG
GGGAGAGGCGGTTTGCGTATTGGGCGCCAGGGTGGTTTTTCTTTTCACCAGTGAGACGGGCAACAGCTGA
TTGCCCTTCACCGCCTGGCCCTGAGAGAGTTGCAGCAAGCGGTCCACGCTGGTTTGCCCCAGCAGGCGAA
AATCCTGTTTGATGGTGGTTAACGGCGGGATATAACATGAGCTGTCTTCGGTATCGTCGTATCCCACTAC
CGAGATGTCCGCACCAACGCGCAGCCCGGACTCGGTAATGGCGCGCATTGCGCCCAGCGCCATCTGATCG
TTGGCAACCAGCATCGCAGTGGGAACGATGCCCTCATTCAGCATTTGCATGGTTTGTTGAAAACCGGACA
TGGCACTCCAGTCGCCTTCCCGTTCCGCTATCGGCTGAATTTGATTGCGAGTGAGATATTTATGCCAGCC
AGCCAGACGCAGACGCGCCGAGACAGAACTTAATGGGCCCGCTAACAGCGCGATTTGCTGGTGACCCAAT
GCGACCAGATGCTCCACGCCCAGTCGCGTACCGTCTTCATGGGAGAAAATAATACTGTTGATGGGTGTCT
GGTCAGAGACATCAAGAAATAACGCCGGAACATTAGTGCAGGCAGCTTCCACAGCAATGGCATCCTGGTC
ATCCAGCGGATAGTTAATGATCAGCCCACTGACGCGTTGCGCGAGAAGATTGTGCACCGCCGCTTTACAG
GCTTCGACGCCGCTTCGTTCTACCATCGACACCACCACGCTGGCACCCAGTTGATCGGCGCGAGATTTAA
TCGCCGCGACAATTTGCGACGGCGCGTGCAGGGCCAGACTGGAGGTGGCAACGCCAATCAGCAACGACTG
TTTGCCCGCCAGTTGTTGTGCCACGCGGTTGGGAATGTAATTCAGCTCCGCCATCGCCGCTTCCACTTTT
TCCCGCGTTTTCGCAGAAACGTGGCTGGCCTGGTTCACCACGCGGGAAACGGTCTGATAAGAGACACCGG
CATACTCTGCGACATCGTATAACGTTACTGGTTTCACATTCACCACCCTGAATTGACTCTCTTCCGGGCG
CTATCATGCCATACCGCGAAAGGTTTTGCGCCATTCGATGGTGTCCGGGATCTCGACGCTCTCCCTTATG
CGACTCCTGCATTAGGAAAT
Features (pLannotate 1.2.2; 21 found; start..end, strand, type, name):
      1..19      +  promoter       T7 promoter: promoter for bacteriophage T7 RNA polymerase
     20..44      +  protein_bind   lac operator: The lac repressor binds to the lac operator to inhibit transcription in E. coli. This inhibition can be relieved by adding lactose or isopropyl-β-D-thiogalactopyranoside (IPTG). lac repressor encoded by lacI
     59..81      +  RBS            RBS: efficient ribosome binding site from bacteriophage T7 gene 10 (Olins and Rangwala, 1989)
     88..1002    +  CDS            ygbT: CAS1_ECOLI - Also known as cas1. Experimental evidence at protein level: Swiss-Prot protein existence level 1. CRISPR (clustered regularly interspaced short palindromic repeat), is an adaptive immune system that provides protection against mobile genetic elements (viruses, transposable elements and conjugative plasmids) (PubMed:21255106, PubMed:24920831, PubMed:24793649). CRISPR clusters contain sequences complementary to antecedent mobile elements and target invading nucleic acids. CRISPR clusters are transcribed and processed into CRISPR RNA (crRNA). The Cas1-Cas2 complex is involved in CRIS
   1007..1288    +  CDS            ygbF (sequence withheld): CAS2_ECOLI - Also known as cas2. Experimental evidence at protein level: Swiss-Prot protein existence level 1. CRISPR (clustered regularly interspaced short palindromic repeat), is an adaptive immune system that provides protection against mobile genetic elements (viruses, transposable elements and conjugative plasmids) (PubMed:21255106, PubMed:24920831, PubMed:24793649). CRISPR clusters contain sequences complementary to antecedent mobile elements and target invading nucleic acids. CRISPR clusters are transcribed and processed into CRISPR RNA (crRNA). The Cas1-Cas2 complex is involved in CRIS
   1313..1354    +  CDS            S-Tag (fragment): affinity and epitope tag derived from pancreatic ribonuclease A
   1384..1401    +  CDS            SET1 (fragment): solubility-enhancement tag derived from T7 phage gene 10B
   1409..1456    +  terminator     T7 terminator: transcription terminator for bacteriophage T7 RNA polymerase
   1557..1578    +  protein_bind   CAP binding site: CAP binding activates transcription in the presence of cAMP. E. coli catabolite activator protein
   1593..1623    +  promoter       lac promoter: promoter for the E. coli lac operon
   1631..1647    +  protein_bind   lac operator: The lac repressor binds to the lac operator to inhibit transcription in E. coli. This inhibition can be relieved by adding lactose or isopropyl-β-D-thiogalactopyranoside (IPTG). lac repressor encoded by lacI
   1682..1969    +  CDS            SUMO: cleavable ubiquitin-like protein tag; S. cerevisiae SMT3 (truncated and modified); modified to prevent cleavage by eukaryotic SUMO proteases
   2080..2892    +  CDS            KanR: aminoglycoside phosphotransferase; aph(3')-Ia; confers resistance to kanamycin in bacteria or G418 (Geneticin®) in eukaryotes
   2984..3775    -  CDS            SmR: aminoglycoside adenylyltransferase (Murphy, 1985); aadA; confers resistance to spectinomycin and streptomycin
   3776..3867    -  promoter       AmpR promoter: bla
   3915..4653    -  rep_origin     CloDF13 ori: Plasmids containing the CloDF13 (CDF) origin of replication can be propagated in E. coli cells that contain additional plasmids with compatible origins.
   4750..4814    -  CDS            TcR (fragment): tetracycline efflux protein; tet; confers resistance to tetracycline
   4829..4850    -  protein_bind   CAP binding site: CAP binding activates transcription in the presence of cAMP. E. coli catabolite activator protein
   4863..5945    -  CDS            lacI: lac repressor; lacI; The lac repressor binds to the lac operator to inhibit transcription in E. coli. This inhibition can be relieved by adding lactose or isopropyl-β-D-thiogalactopyranoside (IPTG).
   5946..6023    -  promoter       lacI promoter: lacI
   6031..6066    -  CDS            TcR (fragment): tetracycline efflux protein; tet; confers resistance to tetracycline
