[The description below was written by a language model from this plasmid's Addgene catalogue record and pLannotate feature annotations shown in this document.]
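Description:
pWUKI Cas1 P202Q Cas2 is a 6,068 bp bacterial expression plasmid built on the pCDF-1b backbone for use in E. coli. It replicates from the CloDF13 (CDF) origin, which is compatible with other common origins and so allows co-maintenance with additional plasmids. Selection is by spectinomycin through the aadA (SmR) aminoglycoside adenylyltransferase gene, driven by the AmpR (bla) promoter. The backbone also carries lacI under its own promoter, supplying the lac repressor.

The main payload is an IPTG-inducible T7 expression unit: a T7 promoter followed by a lac operator and the T7 gene 10 ribosome binding site drives E. coli cas1 (ygbT), here carrying the P202Q substitution, and then cas2 (ygbF) immediately downstream as an operon. Residual S-tag and other tag fragments from the vector precede the T7 terminator. Expression therefore requires a host that supplies T7 RNA polymerase. Cas1 and Cas2 form the complex that integrates new spacers into CRISPR arrays.

Downstream of the terminator, the feature table shows a second region with a CAP binding site, lac promoter and lac operator, followed by a SUMO-like coding segment and a kanamycin resistance (KanR) ORF. The catalogue lists a CRISPR array as a third insert, but it is not annotated in the table. Its position, and how it relates to this lac/SUMO/KanR region, cannot be determined from the record. Kanamycin is not listed as a selection for propagation.

The associated work concerns molecular recording by directed CRISPR spacer acquisition, so the plasmid evidently serves to test a Cas1 variant in spacer acquisition. The record does not describe the effect of the P202Q mutation.
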