Addgene plasmid #80096: pWUKI Cas1 P202Q Cas2
Purpose: Encodes Cas1 P202Q and Cas2
Depositing lab: George Church. Depositing organization: Harvard Medical School. Publication: Molecular recordings by directed CRISPR spacer acquisition. Shipman SL, Nivala J, Macklis JD, Church GM. Science. 2016 Jun 9. pii: aaf1175. 10.1126/science.aaf1175 PubMed 27284167.
Backbone
  Vector backbone: pCDF-1b
  Total vector size (bp): 6068
  Vector type: Bacterial Expression
Growth in bacteria
  Bacterial resistance: Spectinomycin, 50 μg/mL
  Growth temperature: 37°C
  Growth strain: DH5alpha
  Copy number: Unknown
Gene/Insert 1
  Gene/Insert name: Cas1
  Mutation: P202Q
  Entrez Gene: cas1 (a.k.a. b2755, ECK2750, ygbT)
Gene/Insert 2
  Gene/Insert name: Cas2
  Entrez Gene: cas2 (a.k.a. b2754, ECK2749, ygbF)
Gene/Insert 3
  Gene/Insert name: CRISPR Array
Terms and licenses: Academic/Nonprofit Terms; Industry Terms: Not Available to Industry
How to cite: pWUKI Cas1 P202Q Cas2 was a gift from George Church (Addgene plasmid # 80096 ; http://n2t.net/addgene:80096 ; RRID:Addgene_80096)
