>Addgene plasmid #80096 | pWUKI Cas1 P202Q Cas2 | addgene partial sequence | sequence record 155783 | T7 5'-TAATACGACTCACTATAGGG-3'
TTTGTTTAACTTTAATAAGGAGATATACCATGACCTGGCTTCCCCTTAATCCCATTCCACTCAAAGATCG
CGTCTCCATGATCTTTCTGCAATATGGGCAGATCGATGTAATAGATGGCGCGTTTGTACTTATCGACAAG
ACAGGGATCCGCACTCATATTCCTGTTGGCTCGGTTGCCTGCATCATGCTGGAACCTGGTACACGGGTTT
CGCATGCAGCTGTACGCCTGGCTGCGCAAGTTGGAACATTGTTGGTATGGGTGGGGGAAGCGGGCGTTCG
TGTTTATGCTTCTGGTCAGCCTGGAGGTGCGCGTTCAGATAAGCTGCTCTATCAGGCAAAACTTGCTCTG
GATGAAGATTTGCGTCTGAAGGTCGTACGTAAAATGTTTGAACTTCGGTTTGGAGAACCTGCGCCTGCCC
GGCGCTCCGTAGAGCAACTCAGAGGTATAGAAGGCAGTCGCGTGCGGGCAACCTACGCACTTCTGGCGAA
GCAATACGGCGTGACATGGAATGGACGTCGCTACGATCCGAAAGACTGGGAAAAGGGCGATACGATCAAC
CAATGCATTAGCGCTGCAACTTCCTGTTTATACGGCGTAACTGAAGCGGCGATACTTGCAGCTGGTTATG
CACAAGCTATTGGGTTTGTGCATACAGGAAAGCCTCTTTCCTTTGTTTACGATATTGCAGACATCATTAA
ATTTGACACTGTTGTAC
