>Addgene plasmid #80096 | pWUKI Cas1 P202Q Cas2 | addgene partial sequence | sequence record 155784 | T7term 5'-GCTAGTTATTGCTCAGCGG-3'
TAGCTGCGCTAGTAGACGAGTCCATGTGCTGGCGTTCAAATTTCGCAGCAGCGGTTTCTTTACCAGACTC
GAGTGCGGCCGCTCA
[282 nt withheld, positions 86-367]
TTCAGCTACTCCGATGGCCTGCATCTCCCAGTGAAACAGGAAGCGGAATGGCAACAGGCTGTGCATCTTC
AGGTGGGGCCGGCGGTTGTATTTCTCCAGCGGCAAGCACGTCCTCTATAAGCGGAATCAATTTGGCTAAT
GTTTTACTACTGCGAAAAATATCCCTGCACGCCAAACGGACTTCCCGGTCCGGCTCACCAGGGTTACGAC
GCGCTATCTCAAAAGCTTTCGGTACAACAGTGTCAAATTTAATGATGTCTGCAATATCGTAAACAAAGGA
AAGAGGCTTTCCTGTATGCACAAACCCAATAGCTTGTGCATAACCAGCTGCAAGTATCGCCGCTTCAGTT
ACGCCGTATAAACAGGAAGTTGCAGCGCTAA
