>Addgene plasmid #80096 | pWUKI Cas1 P202Q Cas2 | addgene partial sequence | sequence record 156225 | M13pUC-Rev 5'-AGCGGATAACAATTTCACACAGG-3'
GACTCAGAAGTCAATCAAGAAGCTAAGCCAGAGGTCAAGCCAGAAGTCAAGCCTGAGACTCACATCAATT
TAAAGGTGTCCGATGGATCTTCAGAGATCTTCTTCAAGATCAAAAAGACCACTCCTTTAAGAAGGCTGAT
GGAAGCGTTCGCTAAAAGACAGGGTAAGGAAATGGACTCCTTAAGATTCTTGTACGACGGTATTAGAATT
CAAGCTGATCAGGCCCCTGAAGATTTGGACATGGAGGATAACGATATTATTGAGGCTCACCGCGAACAGA
TTGGAGGTCGGTTTATCCCCGCTGGCGCGGGGAACTCTCTAAAAGTATACATTTGTTCTTAAAGCATTTT
TTCCCATACAAACAACCCACCAACCTTAATGTAACAGGATCTGGCAGTAGCCATATTCAACGGGAAACGT
CTTGCTCTAGGCCGCGATTAAATTCCAACATGGATGCTGATTTATATGGGTATAAATGGGCTCGCGATAA
TGTCGGGCAATCAGGTGCGACAATCTATCGATTGTATGGGAAGCCCGATGCGCCAGAGTTGTTTCTGAAA
CATGGCAAAGGTAGCGTTGCCAATGATGTTACAGATGAGATGGTCAGACTAAACTGGCTGACGGAATTTA
TGCCTCTTCCGACCATCAAGCATTTTATCCGTACTCCTGATGATGCATGGTTACTCACCACTGCGATCCC
CGGGAAAACAGCATTCCAGGTATTAGAAGAATATCCTGATTCAGGTGAAAATATTGTTGATGCGCTGGCA
GTGTTCCTGCGCCGGTTGCATTCGATTCCTGTTTGTAATTGTCCTTTTAACAGCGACCGCGTATT
